Addgene plasmid #117703: phSOD1-I113T-N’His
Purpose: mutation on stability/solubility of SOD1
Depositing lab: Elizabeth Fisher. Depositing organization: University College London.
Backbone
  Vector backbone: pET28a(+)
  Backbone manufacturer: Novagen
  Vector type: Bacterial Expression
Growth in bacteria
  Bacterial resistance: Kanamycin, 50 μg/mL
  Growth temperature: 37°C
  Growth strain: DH5alpha
  Copy number: High Copy
Gene/Insert
  Gene/Insert name: SOD1
  Species: H. sapiens (human)
  Insert size (bp): 571
  Mutation: I113T
  Entrez Gene: SOD1 (a.k.a. ALS, ALS1, HEL-S-44, IPOA, SOD, STAHP, hSod1, homodimer)
  Promoter: T7
  Tag / fusion protein: His tag with Thrombin cleavage site (N terminal on insert)
  Cloning method: Restriction Enzyme; 5′ cloning site NdeI (unknown if destroyed); 3′ cloning site XhoI (unknown if destroyed)
  Sequencing primers: 5′ unknown
Terms and licenses: Academic/Nonprofit Terms; Industry Terms: Not Available to Industry
Depositor comments: The I113T mutation of SOD1 found in patients with ALS, first described by Rosen et al. in 1993 (https://www.nature.com/articles/362059a0) uses old nomenclature and describes a mutation at position 113, not counting the start codon, whereas according to new nomenclature, including the start codon, this mutation would be at position 114 (I114T). To be consistent with the field we have decided to use the original name I113T for this human SOD1 mutation.
How to cite: phSOD1-I113T-N’His was a gift from Elizabeth Fisher (Addgene plasmid # 117703 ; http://n2t.net/addgene:117703 ; RRID:Addgene_117703)
