[The description below was written by a language model from this plasmid's Addgene catalogue record and pLannotate feature annotations shown in this document.]
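Description:
phSOD1-I113T-N'His is a bacterial expression plasmid built on the Novagen pET28a(+) backbone for producing recombinant human superoxide dismutase 1 (SOD1) carrying the I113T substitution. It is selected with kanamycin through an aminoglycoside phosphotransferase gene and replicates from a ColE1/pBR322-type origin. The catalogue lists it as high copy, although the annotated backbone also retains the rop gene and bom region. An f1 origin is present as well.

The SOD1 coding sequence was inserted between the NdeI and XhoI sites, downstream of a T7 promoter, lac operator and the T7 gene 10 ribosome binding site, with a T7 terminator at the 3′ end. The plasmid-borne lacI gene supplies lac repressor, so transcription depends on T7 RNA polymerase from the host and is normally induced with IPTG. The protein is expressed with an N-terminal His tag followed by a thrombin cleavage site, allowing metal-affinity purification and optional removal of the tag. In the generated feature table, the N-terminal His region shows up only as a short fragment match to a composite tag. A vector-derived His sequence is also annotated downstream of the insert. The record describes only the N-terminal tag, so this second one is presumably not part of the expressed protein, though this is not stated explicitly.

I113T is an SOD1 mutation found in patients with amyotrophic lateral sclerosis. The depositor notes that the name follows the traditional numbering that omits the start codon, and that the same change would be I114T under current nomenclature. The stated purpose is to study the effect of the mutation on SOD1 stability and solubility.
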