Features (pLannotate 1.2.2; 21 found; start..end, strand, type, name):
     12..440     +  rep_origin     f1 ori (sequence partly withheld): f1 bacteriophage origin of replication; arrow indicates direction of (+) strand synthesis
    493..550     +  promoter       AmpR promoter (fragment): bla
    559..1374    -  CDS            KanR: aminoglycoside phosphotransferase; aph(3')-Ia; confers resistance to kanamycin in bacteria or G418 (Geneticin®) in eukaryotes
   1496..2084    +  rep_origin     ori: high-copy-number ColE1/pMB1/pBR322/pUC origin of replication
   2270..2409    -  misc_feature   bom: basis of mobility region from pBR322
   2511..2702    -  CDS            rop: Rop protein, which maintains plasmids at low copy number; rop
   2719..3099    +  CDS            YPB1_ECOLX: Protein predicted: Swiss-Prot protein existence level 4. From Escherichia coli.
   3171..3462    -  CDS            TcR (fragment): tetracycline efflux protein; tet; confers resistance to tetracycline
   3477..3498    -  protein_bind   CAP binding site: CAP binding activates transcription in the presence of cAMP. E. coli catabolite activator protein
   3511..4593    -  CDS            lacI: lac repressor; lacI; The lac repressor binds to the lac operator to inhibit transcription in E. coli. This inhibition can be relieved by adding lactose or isopropyl-β-D-thiogalactopyranoside (IPTG).
   4594..4671    -  promoter       lacI promoter: lacI
   4679..4958    -  CDS            TcR (fragment): tetracycline efflux protein; tet; confers resistance to tetracycline
   4980..4998    +  promoter       T7 promoter: promoter for bacteriophage T7 RNA polymerase
   4999..5023    +  protein_bind   lac operator: The lac repressor binds to the lac operator to inhibit transcription in E. coli. This inhibition can be relieved by adding lactose or isopropyl-β-D-thiogalactopyranoside (IPTG). lac repressor encoded by lacI
   5038..5060    +  RBS            RBS: efficient ribosome binding site from bacteriophage T7 gene 10 (Olins and Rangwala, 1989)
   5079..5095    +  CDS            capTEV™ (fragment): composite tag for in vivo biotinylation, TEV protease cleavage, and 6xHis tagging
   5106..5123    +  CDS            thrombin site: thrombin recognition and cleavage site
   5127..5588    +  CDS            SOD1 (sequence partly withheld): SODC_HUMAN - Experimental evidence at protein level: Swiss-Prot protein existence level 1. Destroys radicals which are normally produced within the cells and which are toxic to biological systems. From Homo sapiens (Human).
   5703..5720    +  CDS            9xHis (fragment): 9xHis affinity tag
   5730..5779    +  CDS            SET1 (fragment): solubility-enhancement tag derived from T7 phage gene 10B
   5787..5834    +  terminator     T7 terminator: transcription terminator for bacteriophage T7 RNA polymerase
>Addgene plasmid #117703 | phSOD1-I113T-N’His | addgene full sequence | sequence record 227513 | Addgene NGS Result
TGGCGAATGGG
[124 nt withheld, positions 12-135]
C
[91 nt withheld, positions 137-227]
A
[49 nt withheld, positions 229-277]
CCTTTGACGTTGGAGTCCACGTTCTTT
[37 nt withheld, positions 305-341]
ACCCTATCTCGGTCTATTCTTTTGATTTATAAGGGATTTTGCCGATTTCGGCCTATTGGTTAAAAAATGA
GCTGATTTAACAAAAATTTAACGCGAATTTTAACAAAATATTAACGCTTACAATTTAGGTGGCACTTTTC
GGGGAAATGTGCGCGGAACCCCTATTTGTTTATTTTTCTAAATACATTCAAATATGTATCCGCTCATGAA
TTAATTCTTAGAAAAACTCATCGAGCATCAAATGAAACTGCAATTTATTCATATCAGGATTATCAATACC
ATATTTTTGAAAAAGCCGTTTCTGTAATGAAGGAGAAAACTCACCGAGGCAGTTCCATAGGATGGCAAGA
TCCTGGTATCGGTCTGCGATTCCGACTCGTCCAACATCAATACAACCTATTAATTTCCCCTCGTCAAAAA
TAAGGTTATCAAGTGAGAAATCACCATGAGTGACGACTGAATCCGGTGAGAATGGCAAAAGTTTATGCAT
TTCTTTCCAGACTTGTTCAACAGGCCAGCCATTACGCTCGTCATCAAAATCACTCGCATCAACCAAACCG
TTATTCATTCGTGATTGCGCCTGAGCGAGACGAAATACGCGATCGCTGTTAAAAGGACAATTACAAACAG
GAATCGAATGCAACCGGCGCAGGAACACTGCCAGCGCATCAACAATATTTTCACCTGAATCAGGATATTC
TTCTAATACCTGGAATGCTGTTTTCCCGGGGATCGCAGTGGTGAGTAACCATGCATCATCAGGAGTACGG
ATAAAATGCTTGATGGTCGGAAGAGGCATAAATTCCGTCAGCCAGTTTAGTCTGACCATCTCATCTGTAA
CATCATTGGCAACGCTACCTTTGCCATGTTTCAGAAACAACTCTGGCGCATCGGGCTTCCCATACAATCG
ATAGATTGTCGCACCTGATTGCCCGACATTATCGCGAGCCCATTTATACCCATATAAATCAGCATCCATG
TTGGAATTTAATCGCGGCCTAGAGCAAGACGTTTCCCGTTGAATATGGCTCATAACACCCCTTGTATTAC
TGTTTATGTAAGCAGACAGTTTTATTGTTCATGACCAAAATCCCTTAACGTGAGTTTTCGTTCCACTGAG
CGTCAGACCCCGTAGAAAAGATCAAAGGATCTTCTTGAGATCCTTTTTTTCTGCGCGTAATCTGCTGCTT
GCAAACAAAAAAACCACCGCTACCAGCGGTGGTTTGTTTGCCGGATCAAGAGCTACCAACTCTTTTTCCG
AAGGTAACTGGCTTCAGCAGAGCGCAGATACCAAATACTGTCCTTCTAGTGTAGCCGTAGTTAGGCCACC
ACTTCAAGAACTCTGTAGCACCGCCTACATACCTCGCTCTGCTAATCCTGTTACCAGTGGCTGCTGCCAG
TGGCGATAAGTCGTGTCTTACCGGGTTGGACTCAAGACGATAGTTACCGGATAAGGCGCAGCGGTCGGGC
TGAACGGGGGGTTCGTGCACACAGCCCAGCTTGGAGCGAACGACCTACACCGAACTGAGATACCTACAGC
GTGAGCTATGAGAAAGCGCCACGCTTCCCGAAGGGAGAAAGGCGGACAGGTATCCGGTAAGCGGCAGGGT
CGGAACAGGAGAGCGCACGAGGGAGCTTCCAGGGGGAAACGCCTGGTATCTTTATAGTCCTGTCGGGTTT
CGCCACCTCTGACTTGAGCGTCGATTTTTGTGATGCTCGTCAGGGGGGCGGAGCCTATGGAAAAACGCCA
GCAACGCGGCCTTTTTACGGTTCCTGGCCTTTTGCTGGCCTTTTGCTCACATGTTCTTTCCTGCGTTATC
CCCTGATTCTGTGGATAACCGTATTACCGCCTTTGAGTGAGCTGATACCGCTCGCCGCAGCCGAACGACC
GAGCGCAGCGAGTCAGTGAGCGAGGAAGCGGAAGAGCGCCTGATGCGGTATTTTCTCCTTACGCATCTGT
GCGGTATTTCACACCGCAATGGTGCACTCTCAGTACAATCTGCTCTGATGCCGCATAGTTAAGCCAGTAT
ACACTCCGCTATCGCTACGTGACTGGGTCATGGCTGCGCCCCGACACCCGCCAACACCCGCTGACGCGCC
CTGACGGGCTTGTCTGCTCCCGGCATCCGCTTACAGACAAGCTGTGACCGTCTCCGGGAGCTGCATGTGT
CAGAGGTTTTCACCGTCATCACCGAAACGCGCGAGGCAGCTGCGGTAAAGCTCATCAGCGTGGTCGTGAA
GCGATTCACAGATGTCTGCCTGTTCATCCGCGTCCAGCTCGTTGAGTTTCTCCAGAAGCGTTAATGTCTG
GCTTCTGATAAAGCGGGCCATGTTAAGGGCGGTTTTTTCCTGTTTGGTCACTGATGCCTCCGTGTAAGGG
GGATTTCTGTTCATGGGGGTAATGATACCGATGAAACGAGAGAGGATGCTCACGATACGGGTTACTGATG
ATGAACATGCCCGGTTACTGGAACGTTGTGAGGGTAAACAACTGGCGGTATGGATGCGGCGGGACCAGAG
AAAAATCACTCAGGGTCAATGCCAGCGCTTCGTTAATACAGATGTAGGTGTTCCACAGGGTAGCCAGCAG
CATCCTGCGATGCAGATCCGGAACATAATGGTGCAGGGCGCTGACTTCCGCGTTTCCAGACTTTACGAAA
CACGGAAACCGAAGACCATTCATGTTGTTGCTCAGGTCGCAGACGTTTTGCAGCAGCAGTCGCTTCACGT
TCGCTCGCGTATCGGTGATTCATTCTGCTAACCAGTAAGGCAACCCCGCCAGCCTAGCCGGGTCCTCAAC
GACAGGAGCACGATCATGCGCACCCGTGGGGCCGCCATGCCGGCGATAATGGCCTGCTTCTCGCCGAAAC
GTTTGGTGGCGGGACCAGTGACGAAGGCTTGAGCGAGGGCGTGCAAGATTCCGAATACCGCAAGCGACAG
GCCGATCATCGTCGCGCTCCAGCGAAAGCGGTCCTCGCCGAAAATGACCCAGAGCGCTGCCGGCACCTGT
CCTACGAGTTGCATGATAAAGAAGACAGTCATAAGTGCGGCGACGATAGTCATGCCCCGCGCCCACCGGA
AGGAGCTGACTGGGTTGAAGGCTCTCAAGGGCATCGGTCGAGATCCCGGTGCCTAATGAGTGAGCTAACT
TACATTAATTGCGTTGCGCTCACTGCCCGCTTTCCAGTCGGGAAACCTGTCGTGCCAGCTGCATTAATGA
ATCGGCCAACGCGCGGGGAGAGGCGGTTTGCGTATTGGGCGCCAGGGTGGTTTTTCTTTTCACCAGTGAG
ACGGGCAACAGCTGATTGCCCTTCACCGCCTGGCCCTGAGAGAGTTGCAGCAAGCGGTCCACGCTGGTTT
GCCCCAGCAGGCGAAAATCCTGTTTGATGGTGGTTAACGGCGGGATATAACATGAGCTGTCTTCGGTATC
GTCGTATCCCACTACCGAGATATCCGCACCAACGCGCAGCCCGGACTCGGTAATGGCGCGCATTGCGCCC
AGCGCCATCTGATCGTTGGCAACCAGCATCGCAGTGGGAACGATGCCCTCATTCAGCATTTGCATGGTTT
GTTGAAAACCGGACATGGCACTCCAGTCGCCTTCCCGTTCCGCTATCGGCTGAATTTGATTGCGAGTGAG
ATATTTATGCCAGCCAGCCAGACGCAGACGCGCCGAGACAGAACTTAATGGGCCCGCTAACAGCGCGATT
TGCTGGTGACCCAATGCGACCAGATGCTCCACGCCCAGTCGCGTACCGTCTTCATGGGAGAAAATAATAC
TGTTGATGGGTGTCTGGTCAGAGACATCAAGAAATAACGCCGGAACATTAGTGCAGGCAGCTTCCACAGC
AATGGCATCCTGGTCATCCAGCGGATAGTTAATGATCAGCCCACTGACGCGTTGCGCGAGAAGATTGTGC
ACCGCCGCTTTACAGGCTTCGACGCCGCTTCGTTCTACCATCGACACCACCACGCTGGCACCCAGTTGAT
CGGCGCGAGATTTAATCGCCGCGACAATTTGCGACGGCGCGTGCAGGGCCAGACTGGAGGTGGCAACGCC
AATCAGCAACGACTGTTTGCCCGCCAGTTGTTGTGCCACGCGGTTGGGAATGTAATTCAGCTCCGCCATC
GCCGCTTCCACTTTTTCCCGCGTTTTCGCAGAAACGTGGCTGGCCTGGTTCACCACGCGGGAAACGGTCT
GATAAGAGACACCGGCATACTCTGCGACATCGTATAACGTTACTGGTTTCACATTCACCACCCTGAATTG
ACTCTCTTCCGGGCGCTATCATGCCATACCGCGAAAGGTTTTGCGCCATTCGATGGTGTCCGGGATCTCG
ACGCTCTCCCTTATGCGACTCCTGCATTAGGAAGCAGCCCAGTAGTAGGTTGAGGCCGTTGAGCACCGCC
GCCGCAAGGAATGGTGCATGCAAGGAGATGGCGCCCAACAGTCCCCCGGCCACGGGGCCTGCCACCATAC
CCACGCCGAAACAAGCGCTCATGAGCCCGAAGTGGCGAGCCCGATCTTCCCCATCGGTGATGTCGGCGAT
ATAGGCGCCAGCAACCGCACCTGTGGCGCCGGTGATGCCGGCCACGATGCGTCCGGCGTAGAGGATCGAG
ATCTCGATCCCGCGAAATTAATACGACTCACTATAGGGGAATTGTGAGCGGATAACAATTCCCCTCTAGA
AATAATTTTGTTTAACTTTAAGAAGGAGATATACCATGGGCAGCAGCCATCATCATCATCATCACAGCAG
CGGCCTGGTGCCGCGCGGCAGCCATATGGCGACCAAA
[328 nt withheld, positions 5139-5466]
C
[121 nt withheld, positions 5468-5588]
TAAACATTCCCTTGGATGTAGTCTGAGGCCCCTTAACTCATCTGTTATCCTGCTAGCTGTAGAAATGTAT
CCTGATAAACATTAAACACTGTAATCTTAAAATGATAACTCGAGCACCACCACCACCACCACTGAGATCC
GGCTGCTAACAAAGCCCGAAAGGAAGCTGAGTTGGCTGCTGCCACCGCTGAGCAATAACTAGCATAACCC
CTTGGGGCCTCTAAACGGGTCTTGAGGGGTTTTTTGCTGAAAGGAGGAACTATATCCGGAT
