>Addgene plasmid #117703 | phSOD1-I113T-N’His | depositor partial sequence | sequence record 222125 | insert
TAATACGACTCACTATAGGGGAATTGTGAGCGGATAACAATTCCCCTCTAGAAATAATTTTGTTTAACTT
TAAGAAGGAGATATACCATGGGCAGCAGCCATCATCATCATCATCACAGCAGCGGCCTGGTGCCGCGCGG
CAGCCAT
[462 nt withheld, positions 148-609]
TAAACATTCCCTTGGATGTAGTCTGAGGCCCCTTAACTCATCTGTTATCCTGCTAGCTGTAGAAATGTAT
CCTGATAAACATTAAACACTGTAATCTTAAAATGATAACTCGAGCACCACCACCACCACCACTGAGATCC
GGCTGCTAACAAAGCCCGAAAGGAAGCTGAGTTGGCTGCTGCCACCGCTGAGCAATAACTAG
